Addgene plasmid #118737: pBOB-CARMIL2 BH domain-tdTomato
Purpose: To express CARMIL2 tagged BH with tdTomato on C-terminus
Depositing lab: John Cooper. Depositing organization: Washington University in Saint Louis. Publication: Cell Migration and Invadopodia Formation Require a Membrane-binding Domain of CARMIL2. Lanier MH, McConnell P, Cooper JA. J Biol Chem. 2016 Jan 15;291(3):1076-91. doi: 10.1074/jbc.M115.676882. Epub 2015 Nov 17. PubMed 26578515.
Backbone
  Vector backbone: pCSC-SP-PW-tdTomato
  Vector type: Lentiviral
Growth in bacteria
  Bacterial resistance: Ampicillin, 100 μg/mL
  Growth temperature: 37°C
  Growth strain: NEB Stable
  Copy number: High Copy
Gene/Insert
  Gene/Insert name: CARMIL2 BH domain
  Species: H. sapiens (human)
  Entrez Gene: CARMIL2 (a.k.a. CARMIL2b, IMD58, LRRC16C, RLTPR)
  Promoter: CMV
  Tag / fusion protein: tdTomato (C terminal on insert)
  Cloning method: Restriction Enzyme; 5′ cloning site Xba I (unknown if destroyed); 3′ cloning site Age I (unknown if destroyed)
Terms and licenses: Academic/Nonprofit Terms; Industry Terms: Not Available to Industry
Depositor comments: This tdTomato fusion localizes well to plasma membranes, making it a good marker for fluorescence microscopy experiments.
How to cite: pBOB-CARMIL2 BH domain-tdTomato was a gift from John Cooper (Addgene plasmid # 118737 ; http://n2t.net/addgene:118737 ; RRID:Addgene_118737)
