[The description below was written by a language model from this plasmid's Addgene catalogue record and pLannotate feature annotations shown in this document.]
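Description:
pBOB-CARMIL2 BH domain-tdTomato is an HIV-1-based lentiviral transfer plasmid, built on the pCSC-SP-PW-tdTomato backbone, for expressing the BH domain of human CARMIL2 fused at its C-terminus to the red fluorescent protein tdTomato. In bacteria it is maintained through a high-copy ColE1/pUC-type origin and selected with ampicillin via the AmpR β-lactamase gene. The backbone also carries an f1 origin and a bleomycin/Zeocin resistance cassette driven by SV40 and EM7 promoters, which lies outside the viral genome.

The viral genome is arranged in the usual third-generation style. A CMV enhancer/promoter joined to a truncated 5' LTR drives transcription of the genomic RNA in packaging cells. It is followed by the Ψ packaging signal with a gag fragment, the Rev response element for Rev-dependent nuclear export, and the cPPT/CTS, which improves nuclear import of the reverse-transcribed genome. An internal CMV enhancer/promoter then drives the fusion protein. The annotation does not call the CARMIL2 segment itself, but there is a short unannotated gap between the promoter and the tdTomato coding sequence, which is where the small insert, cloned between XbaI and AgeI sites, would be expected to sit. Downstream, a WPRE enhances transcript stability and expression, followed by the 3' LTR region and a bGH polyadenylation signal.

According to the depositor, the fusion localizes well to the plasma membrane, consistent with the membrane-binding role of this CARMIL2 domain. This makes the construct useful as a membrane marker for fluorescence microscopy, delivered either by transfection or by lentiviral transduction of mammalian cells.
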