Features (pLannotate 1.2.2; 32 found; start..end, strand, type, name):
    138..238     +  CDS            Rev (fragment): human immunodeficiency virus 1 (HIV-1) Rev protein; rev; enhances nuclear export of unspliced and incompletely spliced viral mRNAs
    242..358     +  misc_feature   cPPT/CTS: central polypurine tract and central termination sequence of HIV-1
    381..684     +  enhancer       CMV enhancer: human cytomegalovirus immediate early enhancer
    685..888     +  promoter       CMV promoter: human cytomegalovirus (CMV) immediate early promoter
   1064..2494    +  CDS            tdTomato: tandem dimeric (pseudo-monomeric) derivative of DsRed (Shaner et al., 2004) mammalian codon-optimized
   2502..2627    +  CDS            nef (fragment): NEF_HV1Z2 - Experimental evidence at protein level: Swiss-Prot protein existence level 1. Extracellular Nef protein targets CD4(+) T-lymphocytes for apoptosis by interacting with CXCR4 surface receptors. From Human immunodeficiency virus type 1 group M subtype D (isolate Z2/CDC-Z34) (HIV-1).
   2630..3218    +  misc_feature   WPRE: woodchuck hepatitis virus posttranscriptional regulatory element
   3235..3303    +  CDS            nef (fragment): NEF_HV1Z2 - Experimental evidence at protein level: Swiss-Prot protein existence level 1. Extracellular Nef protein targets CD4(+) T-lymphocytes for apoptosis by interacting with CXCR4 surface receptors. From Human immunodeficiency virus type 1 group M subtype D (isolate Z2/CDC-Z34) (HIV-1).
   3305..3617    +  LTR            5' LTR (fragment): 5' long terminal repeat (LTR) from HIV-1
   3625..3805    +  LTR            5' LTR (truncated): truncated 5' long terminal repeat (LTR) from HIV-1
   3837..4061    +  polyA_signal   bGH poly(A) signal: bovine growth hormone polyadenylation signal
   4065..4086    +  promoter       SV40 promoter (fragment): SV40 enhancer and early promoter
   4107..4535    +  rep_origin     f1 ori (sequence partly withheld): f1 bacteriophage origin of replication; arrow indicates direction of (+) strand synthesis
   4549..4878    +  promoter       SV40 promoter: SV40 enhancer and early promoter
   4926..4973    +  promoter       EM7 promoter: synthetic bacterial promoter&nbsp
   4992..5366    +  CDS            BleoR: antibiotic-binding protein; Sh ble from Streptoalloteichus hindustanus; confers resistance to bleomycin, phleomycin, and Zeocin™
   5376..5501    +  CDS            ble (fragment): BLE_KLEPN - Experimental evidence at protein level: Swiss-Prot protein existence level 1. Binding protein with a strong affinity to the bleomycin family of antibiotics. Binds to CL990; an antimitotic-antibiotic compound. From Klebsiella pneumoniae.
   5496..5617    +  polyA_signal   SV40 poly(A) signal: SV40 polyadenylation signal
   5690..5706    -  protein_bind   lac operator: The lac repressor binds to the lac operator to inhibit transcription in E. coli. This inhibition can be relieved by adding lactose or isopropyl-β-D-thiogalactopyranoside (IPTG). lac repressor encoded by lacI
   5714..5744    -  promoter       lac promoter: promoter for the E. coli lac operon
   5759..5780    -  protein_bind   CAP binding site: CAP binding activates transcription in the presence of cAMP. E. coli catabolite activator protein
   5793..5885    -  CDS            lacI (fragment): lac repressor; lacI; The lac repressor binds to the lac operator to inhibit transcription in E. coli. This inhibition can be relieved by adding lactose or isopropyl-β-D-thiogalactopyranoside (IPTG).
   6068..6656    -  rep_origin     ori: high-copy-number ColE1/pMB1/pBR322/pUC origin of replication
   6827..7687    -  CDS            AmpR: β-lactamase; bla; confers resistance to ampicillin, carbenicillin, and related antibiotics
   7688..7792    -  promoter       AmpR promoter: bla
   7851..7903    -  misc_feature   bom (fragment): basis of mobility region from pBR322
   8058..8437    +  enhancer       CMV enhancer: human cytomegalovirus immediate early enhancer
   8438..8637    +  promoter       CMV promoter: human cytomegalovirus (CMV) immediate early promoter
   8655..8835    +  LTR            5' LTR (truncated): truncated 5' long terminal repeat (LTR) from HIV-1
   8882..9007    +  misc_feature   HIV-1 Ψ: packaging signal of human immunodeficiency virus type 1
   8991..9329    +  CDS            HIV-1 gag (fragment): gag protein from human immunodeficiency virus 1; gag
   9500..9733    +  misc_feature   RRE: The Rev response element (RRE) of HIV-1 allows for Rev-dependent mRNA export from the nucleus to the cytoplasm.
>Addgene plasmid #118737 | pBOB-CARMIL2 BH domain-tdTomato | addgene full sequence | sequence record 229106 | Addgene NGS Result
TTAACATAACAAATTGGCTGTGGTATATAAAATTATTCATAATGATAGTAGGAGGCTTGGTAGGTTTAAG
AATAGTTTTTGCTGTACTTTCTATAGTGAATAGAGTTAGGCAGGGATATTCACCATTATCGTTTCAGACC
CACCTCCCAACCCCGAGGGGACCCGACAGGCCCGAAGGAATAGAAGAAGAAGGTGGAGAGAGAGACAGAG
ACAGATCCATTCGATTAGTGAACGGATCAACTTTTAAAAGAAAAGGGGGGATTGGGGGGTACAGTGCAGG
GGAAAGAATAGTAGACATAATAGCAACAGACATACAAACTAAAGAATTACAAAAACAAATTACAAAATTC
AAAATTTTATCGATAAGCTTGGGAGTTCCGCGTTACATAACTTACGGTAAATGGCCCGCCTGGCTGACCG
CCCAACGACCCCCGCCCATTGACGTCAATAATGACGTATGTTCCCATAGTAACGCCAATAGGGACTTTCC
ATTGACGTCAATGGGTGGAGTATTTACGGTAAACTGCCCACTTGGCAGTACATCAAGTGTATCATATGCC
AAGTACGCCCCCTATTGACGTCAATGACGGTAAATGGCCCGCCTGGCATTATGCCCAGTACATGACCTTA
TGGGACTTTCCTACTTGGCAGTACATCTACGTATTAGTCATCGCTATTACCATGGTGATGCGGTTTTGGC
AGTACATCAATGGGCGTGGATAGCGGTTTGACTCACGGGGATTTCCAAGTCTCCACCCCATTGACGTCAA
TGGGAGTTTGTTTTGGCACCAAAATCAACGGGACTTTCCAAAATGTCGTAACAACTCCGCCCCATTGACG
CAAATGGGCGGTAGGCGTGTACGGTGGGAGGTCTATATAAGCAGAGCTCGTTTAGTGAACCGTCAGATCG
CCTGGAGACGCCATCCACGCTGTTTTGACCTCCATAGAAGACACCGACTCTAGAATGACTCCTGTCCCCC
GTACACTGCGAAAGAAGCTGGGCACCCTCTTTGCCTTCAAGAAGCCTCGTTCAACGCGGGGTCCACGGGG
ACCGGTCGCCACCATGGTGAGCAAGGGCGAGGAGGTCATCAAAGAGTTCATGCGCTTCAAGGTGCGCATG
GAGGGCTCCATGAACGGCCACGAGTTCGAGATCGAGGGCGAGGGCGAGGGCCGCCCCTACGAGGGCACCC
AGACCGCCAAGCTGAAGGTGACCAAGGGCGGCCCCCTGCCCTTCGCCTGGGACATCCTGTCCCCCCAGTT
CATGTACGGCTCCAAGGCGTACGTGAAGCACCCCGCCGACATCCCCGATTACAAGAAGCTGTCCTTCCCC
GAGGGCTTCAAGTGGGAGCGCGTGATGAACTTCGAGGACGGCGGTCTGGTGACCGTGACCCAGGACTCCT
CCCTGCAGGACGGCACGCTGATCTACAAGGTGAAGATGCGCGGCACCAACTTCCCCCCCGACGGCCCCGT
AATGCAGAAGAAGACCATGGGCTGGGAGGCCTCCACCGAGCGCCTGTACCCCCGCGACGGCGTGCTGAAG
GGCGAGATCCACCAGGCCCTGAAGCTGAAGGACGGCGGCCACTACCTGGTGGAGTTCAAGACCATCTACA
TGGCCAAGAAGCCCGTGCAACTGCCCGGCTACTACTACGTGGACACCAAGCTGGACATCACCTCCCACAA
CGAGGACTACACCATCGTGGAACAGTACGAGCGCTCCGAGGGCCGCCACCACCTGTTCCTGGGGCATGGC
ACCGGCAGCACCGGCAGCGGCAGCTCCGGCACCGCCTCCTCCGAGGACAACAACATGGCCGTCATCAAAG
AGTTCATGCGCTTCAAGGTGCGCATGGAGGGCTCCATGAACGGCCACGAGTTCGAGATCGAGGGCGAGGG
CGAGGGCCGCCCCTACGAGGGCACCCAGACCGCCAAGCTGAAGGTGACCAAGGGCGGCCCCCTGCCCTTC
GCCTGGGACATCCTGTCCCCCCAGTTCATGTACGGCTCCAAGGCGTACGTGAAGCACCCCGCCGACATCC
CCGATTACAAGAAGCTGTCCTTCCCCGAGGGCTTCAAGTGGGAGCGCGTGATGAACTTCGAGGACGGCGG
TCTGGTGACCGTGACCCAGGACTCCTCCCTGCAGGACGGCACGCTGATCTACAAGGTGAAGATGCGCGGC
ACCAACTTCCCCCCCGACGGCCCCGTAATGCAGAAGAAGACCATGGGCTGGGAGGCCTCCACCGAGCGCC
TGTACCCCCGCGACGGCGTGCTGAAGGGCGAGATCCACCAGGCCCTGAAGCTGAAGGACGGCGGCCACTA
CCTGGTGGAGTTCAAGACCATCTACATGGCCAAGAAGCCCGTGCAACTGCCCGGCTACTACTACGTGGAC
ACCAAGCTGGACATCACCTCCCACAACGAGGACTACACCATCGTGGAACAGTACGAGCGCTCCGAGGGCC
GCCACCACCTGTTCCTGTACGGCATGGACGAGCTGTACAAGTAGAGCGGCCGCGTCGAGTTTAAACCTGG
AAAAACATGGAGCAATCACAAGTAGCAATACAGCAGCTACCAATGCTGATTGTGCCTGGCTAGAAGCACA
AGAGGAGGAGGAGGTGGGTTTTCCAGTCACACCTCAGACAATCAACCTCTGGATTACAAAATTTGTGAAA
GATTGACTGGTATTCTTAACTATGTTGCTCCTTTTACGCTATGTGGATACGCTGCTTTAATGCCTTTGTA
TCATGCTATTGCTTCCCGTATGGCTTTCATTTTCTCCTCCTTGTATAAATCCTGGTTGCTGTCTCTTTAT
GAGGAGTTGTGGCCCGTTGTCAGGCAACGTGGCGTGGTGTGCACTGTGTTTGCTGACGCAACCCCCACTG
GTTGGGGCATTGCCACCACCTGTCAGCTCCTTTCCGGGACTTTCGCTTTCCCCCTCCCTATTGCCACGGC
GGAACTCATCGCCGCCTGCCTTGCCCGCTGCTGGACAGGGGCTCGGCTGTTGGGCACTGACAATTCCGTG
GTGTTGTCGGGGAAGCTGACGTCCTTTCCATGGCTGCTCGCCTGTGTTGCCACCTGGATTCTGCGCGGGA
CGTCCTTCTGCTACGTCCCTTCGGCCCTCAATCCAGCGGACCTTCCTTCCCGCGGCCTGCTGCCGGCTCT
GCGGCCTCTTCCGCGTCTTCGCCTTCGCCCTCAGACGAGTCGGATCTCCCTTTGGGCCGCCTCCCCGCCT
GGAATTCGAGCTCGGTACCTTTAAGACCAATGACTTACAAGGCAGCTGTAGATCTTAGCCACTTTTTAAA
AGAAAAGGGGGGACTGGAAGGGCTAATTCACTCCCAACGAAGACAAGATATCCTTGATCTGTGGATCTAC
CACACACAAGGCTACTTCCCTGATTGGCAGAACTACACACCAGGGCCAGGGATCAGATATCCACTGACCT
TTGGATGGTGCTACAAGCTAGTACCAGTTGAGCAAGAGAAGGTAGAAGAAGCCAATGAAGGAGAGAACAC
CCGCTTGTTACACCCTGTGAGCCTGCATGGGATGGATGACCCGGAGAGAGAAGTATTAGAGTGGAGGTTT
GACAGCCGCCTAGCATTTCATCACATGGCCCGAGAGCTGCATCCGGACTGTACTGGGTCTCTCTGGTTAG
ACCAGATCTGAGCCTGGGAGCTCTCTGGCTAACTAGGGAACCCACTGCTTAAGCCTCAATAAAGCTTGCC
TTGAGTGCTTCAAGTAGTGTGTGCCCGTCTGTTGTGTGACTCTGGTAACTAGAGATCCCTCAGACCCTTT
TAGTCAGTGTGGAAAATCTCTAGCAGGGCCGCTTTAAACCCGCTGATCAGCCTCGACTGTGCCTTCTAGT
TGCCAGCCATCTGTTGTTTGCCCCTCCCCCGTGCCTTCCTTGACCCTGGAAGGTGCCACTCCCACTGTCC
TTTCCTAATAAAATGAGGAAATTGCATCGCATTGTCTGAGTAGGTGTCATTCTATTCTGGGGGGTGGGGT
GGGGCAGGACAGCAAGGGGGAGGATTGGGAAGACAATAGCAGGCATGCTGGGGATGCGGTGGGCTCTATG
GCTTCTGAGGCGGAAAGAACCAGCTGGGGCTCTAGGGGGTATCCCC
[124 nt withheld, positions 4107-4230]
C
[91 nt withheld, positions 4232-4322]
A
[49 nt withheld, positions 4324-4372]
CCTTTGACGTTGGAGTCCACGTTCTTT
[37 nt withheld, positions 4400-4436]
ACCCTATCTCGGTCTATTCTTTTGATTTATAAGGGATTTTGCCGATTTCGGCCTATTGGTTAAAAAATGA
GCTGATTTAACAAAAATTTAACGCGAATTAATTCTGTGGAATGTGTGTCAGTTAGGGTGTGGAAAGTCCC
CAGGCTCCCCAGCAGGCAGAAGTATGCAAAGCATGCATCTCAATTAGTCAGCAACCAGGTGTGGAAAGTC
CCCAGGCTCCCCAGCAGGCAGAAGTATGCAAAGCATGCATCTCAATTAGTCAGCAACCATAGTCCCGCCC
CTAACTCCGCCCATCCCGCCCCTAACTCCGCCCAGTTCCGCCCATTCTCCGCCCCATGGCTGACTAATTT
TTTTTATTTATGCAGAGGCCGAGGCCGCCTCTGCCTCTGAGCTATTCCAGAAGTAGTGAGGAGGCTTTTT
TGGAGGCCTAGGCTTTTGCAAAAAGCTCCCGGGAGCTTGTATATCCATTTTCGGATCTGATCAGCACGTG
TTGACAATTAATCATCGGCATAGTATATCGGCATAGTATAATACGACAAGGTGAGGAACTAAACCATGGC
CAAGTTGACCAGTGCCGTTCCGGTGCTCACCGCGCGCGACGTCGCCGGAGCGGTCGAGTTCTGGACCGAC
CGGCTCGGGTTCTCCCGGGACTTCGTGGAGGACGACTTCGCCGGTGTGGTCCGGGACGACGTGACCCTGT
TCATCAGCGCGGTCCAGGACCAGGTGGTGCCGGACAACACCCTGGCCTGGGTGTGGGTGCGCGGCCTGGA
CGAGCTGTACGCCGAGTGGTCGGAGGTCGTGTCCACGAACTTCCGGGACGCCTCCGGGCCGGCCATGACC
GAGATCGGCGAGCAGCCGTGGGGGCGGGAGTTCGCCCTGCGCGACCCGGCCGGCAACTGCGTGCACTTCG
TGGCCGAGGAGCAGGACTGACACGTGCTACGAGATTTCGATTCCACCGCCGCCTTCTATGAAAGGTTGGG
CTTCGGAATCGTTTTCCGGGACGCCGGCTGGATGATCCTCCAGCGCGGGGATCTCATGCTGGAGTTCTTC
GCCCACCCCAACTTGTTTATTGCAGCTTATAATGGTTACAAATAAAGCAATAGCATCACAAATTTCACAA
ATAAAGCATTTTTTTCACTGCATTCTAGTTGTGGTTTGTCCAAACTCATCAATGTATCTTATCATGTCTG
TATACCGTCGACCTCTAGCTAGAGCTTGGCGTAATCATGGTCATAGCTGTTTCCTGTGTGAAATTGTTAT
CCGCTCACAATTCCACACAACATACGAGCCGGAAGCATAAAGTGTAAAGCCTGGGGTGCCTAATGAGTGA
GCTAACTCACATTAATTGCGTTGCGCTCACTGCCCGCTTTCCAGTCGGGAAACCTGTCGTGCCAGCTGCA
TTAATGAATCGGCCAACGCGCGGGGAGAGGCGGTTTGCGTATTGGGCGCTCTTCCGCTTCCTCGCTCACT
GACTCGCTGCGCTCGGTCGTTCGGCTGCGGCGAGCGGTATCAGCTCACTCAAAGGCGGTAATACGGTTAT
CCACAGAATCAGGGGATAACGCAGGAAAGAACATGTGAGCAAAAGGCCAGCAAAAGGCCAGGAACCGTAA
AAAGGCCGCGTTGCTGGCGTTTTTCCATAGGCTCCGCCCCCCTGACGAGCATCACAAAAATCGACGCTCA
AGTCAGAGGTGGCGAAACCCGACAGGACTATAAAGATACCAGGCGTTTCCCCCTGGAAGCTCCCTCGTGC
GCTCTCCTGTTCCGACCCTGCCGCTTACCGGATACCTGTCCGCCTTTCTCCCTTCGGGAAGCGTGGCGCT
TTCTCATAGCTCACGCTGTAGGTATCTCAGTTCGGTGTAGGTCGTTCGCTCCAAGCTGGGCTGTGTGCAC
GAACCCCCCGTTCAGCCCGACCGCTGCGCCTTATCCGGTAACTATCGTCTTGAGTCCAACCCGGTAAGAC
ACGACTTATCGCCACTGGCAGCAGCCACTGGTAACAGGATTAGCAGAGCGAGGTATGTAGGCGGTGCTAC
AGAGTTCTTGAAGTGGTGGCCTAACTACGGCTACACTAGAAGAACAGTATTTGGTATCTGCGCTCTGCTG
AAGCCAGTTACCTTCGGAAAAAGAGTTGGTAGCTCTTGATCCGGCAAACAAACCACCGCTGGTAGCGGTG
GTTTTTTTGTTTGCAAGCAGCAGATTACGCGCAGAAAAAAAGGATCTCAAGAAGATCCTTTGATCTTTTC
TACGGGGTCTGACGCTCAGTGGAACGAAAACTCACGTTAAGGGATTTTGGTCATGAGATTATCAAAAAGG
ATCTTCACCTAGATCCTTTTAAATTAAAAATGAAGTTTTAAATCAATCTAAAGTATATATGAGTAAACTT
GGTCTGACAGTTACCAATGCTTAATCAGTGAGGCACCTATCTCAGCGATCTGTCTATTTCGTTCATCCAT
AGTTGCCTGACTCCCCGTCGTGTAGATAACTACGATACGGGAGGGCTTACCATCTGGCCCCAGTGCTGCA
ATGATACCGCGAGACCCACGCTCACCGGCTCCAGATTTATCAGCAATAAACCAGCCAGCCGGAAGGGCCG
AGCGCAGAAGTGGTCCTGCAACTTTATCCGCCTCCATCCAGTCTATTAATTGTTGCCGGGAAGCTAGAGT
AAGTAGTTCGCCAGTTAATAGTTTGCGCAACGTTGTTGCCATTGCTACAGGCATCGTGGTGTCACGCTCG
TCGTTTGGTATGGCTTCATTCAGCTCCGGTTCCCAACGATCAAGGCGAGTTACATGATCCCCCATGTTGT
GCAAAAAAGCGGTTAGCTCCTTCGGTCCTCCGATCGTTGTCAGAAGTAAGTTGGCCGCAGTGTTATCACT
CATGGTTATGGCAGCACTGCATAATTCTCTTACTGTCATGCCATCCGTAAGATGCTTTTCTGTGACTGGT
GAGTACTCAACCAAGTCATTCTGAGAATAGTGTATGCGGCGACCGAGTTGCTCTTGCCCGGCGTCAATAC
GGGATAATACCGCGCCACATAGCAGAACTTTAAAAGTGCTCATCATTGGAAAACGTTCTTCGGGGCGAAA
ACTCTCAAGGATCTTACCGCTGTTGAGATCCAGTTCGATGTAACCCACTCGTGCACCCAACTGATCTTCA
GCATCTTTTACTTTCACCAGCGTTTCTGGGTGAGCAAAAACAGGAAGGCAAAATGCCGCAAAAAAGGGAA
TAAGGGCGACACGGAAATGTTGAATACTCATACTCTTCCTTTTTCAATATTATTGAAGCATTTATCAGGG
TTATTGTCTCATGAGCGGATACATATTTGAATGTATTTAGAAAAATAAACAAATAGGGGTTCCGCGCACA
TTTCCCCGAAAAGTGCCACCTGACGTCGACGGATCGGGAGATCTCCCGATCCCCTATGGTGCACTCTCAG
TACAATCTGCTCTGATGCCGCATAGTTAAGCCAGTATCTGCTCCCTGCTTGTGTGTTGGAGGTCGCTGAG
TAGTGCGCGAGCAAAATTTAAGCTACAACAAGGCAAGGCTTGACCGACAATTGCATGAAGAATCTGCTTA
GGGTTAGGCGTTTTGCGCTGCTTCGCGATGTACGGGCCAGATATACGCGTTGACATTGATTATTGACTAG
TTATTAATAGTAATCAATTACGGGGTCATTAGTTCATAGCCCATATATGGAGTTCCGCGTTACATAACTT
ACGGTAAATGGCCCGCCTGGCTGACCGCCCAACGACCCCCGCCCATTGACGTCAATAATGACGTATGTTC
CCATAGTAACGCCAATAGGGACTTTCCATTGACGTCAATGGGTGGAGTATTTACGGTAAACTGCCCACTT
GGCAGTACATCAAGTGTATCATATGCCAAGTACGCCCCCTATTGACGTCAATGACGGTAAATGGCCCGCC
TGGCATTATGCCCAGTACATGACCTTATGGGACTTTCCTACTTGGCAGTACATCTACGTATTAGTCATCG
CTATTACCATGGTGATGCGGTTTTGGCAGTACATCAATGGGCGTGGATAGCGGTTTGACTCACGGGGATT
TCCAAGTCTCCACCCCATTGACGTCAATGGGAGTTTGTTTTGGCACCAAAATCAACGGGACTTTCCAAAA
TGTCGTAACAACTCCGCCCCATTGACGCAAATGGGCGGTAGGCGTGTACGGTGGGAGGTCTATATAAGCA
GCGCGTTTTGCCTGTACTGGGTCTCTCTGGTTAGACCAGATCTGAGCCTGGGAGCTCTCTGGCTAACTAG
GGAACCCACTGCTTAAGCCTCAATAAAGCTTGCCTTGAGTGCTTCAAGTAGTGTGTGCCCGTCTGTTGTG
TGACTCTGGTAACTAGAGATCCCTCAGACCCTTTTAGTCAGTGTGGAAAATCTCTAGCAGTGGCGCCCGA
ACAGGGACTTGAAAGCGAAAGGGAAACCAGAGGAGCTCTCTCGACGCAGGACTCGGCTTGCTGAAGCGCG
CACGGCAAGAGGCGAGGGGCGGCGACTGGTGAGTACGCCAAAAATTTTGACTAGCGGAGGCTAGAAGGAG
AGAGATGGGTGCGAGAGCGTCAGTATTAAGCGGGGGAGAATTAGATCGCGATGGGAAAAAATTCGGTTAA
GGCCAGGGGGAAAGAAAAAATATAAATTAAAACATATAGTATGGGCAAGCAGGGAGCTAGAACGATTCGC
AGTTAATCCTGGCCTGTTAGAAACATCAGAAGGCTGTAGACAAATACTGGGACAGCTACAACCATCCCTT
CAGACAGGATCAGAAGAACTTAGATCATTATATAATACAGTAGCAACCCTCTATTGTGTGCATCAAAGGA
TAGAGATAAAAGACACCAAGGAAGCTTTAGACAAGATAGAGGAAGAGCAAAACAAAAGTAAGACCACCGC
ACAGCAAACGGCCGCTGATCTTCAGACCTGGAGGAGGAGATATGAGGGACAATTGGAGAAGTGAATTATA
TAAATATAAAGTAGTAAAAATTGAACCATTAGGAGTAGCACCCACCAAGGCAAAGAGAAGAGTGGTGCAG
AGAGAAAAAAGAGCAGTGGGAATAGGAGCTTTGTTCCTTGGGTTCTTGGGAGCAGCAGGAAGCACTATGG
GCGCAGCGTCAATGACGCTGACGGTACAGGCCAGACAATTATTGTCTGGTATAGTGCAGCAGCAGAACAA
TTTGCTGAGGGCTATTGAGGCGCAACAGCATCTGTTGCAACTCACAGTCTGGGGCATCAAGCAGCTCCAG
GCAAGAATCCTGGCTGTGGAAAGATACCTAAAGGATCAACAGCTCCTGGGGATTTGGGGTTGCTCTGGAA
AACTCATTTGCACCACTGCTGTGCCTTGGAATGCTAGTTGGAGTAATAAATCTCTGGAACAGATTTGGAA
TCACACGACCTGGATGGAGTGGGACAGAGAAATTAACAATTACACAAGCTTAATACACTCCTTAATTGAA
GAATCGCAAAACCAGCAAGAAAAGAATGAACAAGAATTATTGGAATTAGATAAATGGGCAAGTTTGTGGA
ATTGGT
